>Addgene plasmid #48757 | pPB-CAG-3xFLAG::Flcn-pgk-hph | depositor partial sequence | sequence record 70861 | mFlcn insert
ATGAACGCCATAGTCGCCCTCTGCCACTTCTGCGAGCTCCATGGCCCCCGCACGCTCTTCTGCACGGAAG
TTCTACACGCTCCCCTGCCCCAGGGGGCCGGAAGTGGGGACAGTCCTGACCAGGTTGAGCAGGCTGAGGA
GGAGGAGGGTGGCATTCAGATGAGCAGCCGGGTCCGTGCCCACAGCCCAGCCGAGGGTGCCAGCAGTGAG
TCCAGCAGCCCGGGGCCCAAGAAGTCGGACATGTGTGAGGGCTGCCGGTCACTTGCCGTAGGGCACCCAG
GCTATATCAGTCATGATAAAGAGACCTCTATTAAGTACGTCAGTCACCAGCACCCCAACCACCCGCAGCT
CTTCAGCATCGTCCGCCAGGCCTGTGTCCGGAGCCTGAGCTGTGAGGTATGCCCTGGTCGTGAAGGCCCC
ATCTTCTTTGGTGATGAGCAGCACGGCTTTGTGTTCAGCCACACCTTCTTCATCAAAGACAGCCTGGCCA
GAGGCTTCCAGCGCTGGTACAGCATCATCGCCATCATGATGGATCGGATCTACCTCATCAACTCCTGGCC
CTTCCTGCTGGGGAGGATCCGCGGCATCATCAGTGAGCTCCAGGCCAAGGCCTTCAAGGTGTTTGAGGCA
GAGCAGTTTGGATGTCCACAGCGTGCCCAGAGGATGAACACTGCCTTCACGCCCTTCCTGCACCAGAGGA
ACGGCAACGCTGCCCGCTCTCTGACCTCCTTGACCAGTGATGACAACTTGTGGGCGTGTCTGCACACTTC
CTTTGCCTGGCTCCTGAAGGCATGCGGTAGCAGGCTGACAGAAAAGCTCTTAGAGGGCGCTCCCACAGAG
GACACCCTGGTCCAGATGGAGAAGCTTGCTGACTTGGAGGAAGAATCAGAAAGTTGGGACAATTCTGAGG
CTGAGGAGGAGGAGAAAGCTCCTGTTACACCAGAGGGTGCTGAAGGGCGAGAGCTGACCAGTTGCCCAAC
AGAGTCATCCTTTCTCTCAGCCTGTGGGAGCTGGCAGCCCCCAAAGCTTACCGGCTTCAAGTCTCTTCGA
CACATGAGACAGGTCTTGGGTGCTCCATCCTTCCGTATGTTGGCTTGGCATGTCCTCATGGGGAATCAGG
TGATCTGGAAAAGCAGAGATGTGAACCTGGTCCATTCAGCGTTTGAAGTCCTCCGGACCATGCTGCCTGT
GGGCTGTGTCCGCATCATCCCTTACAGCAGCCAGTATGAGGAGGCCTATCGCTGCAACTTCCTGGGGCTC
AGCCCTCCCGTGCCTATCCCTGCCCATGTTCTGGCCTCAGAGTTCGTAGTTGTCGTGGAGGTCCACACGG
CCACTCGCTCAAACCTCCACCCTGCTGGGTGCGAGGATGACCAGTCCCTCAGCAAGTATGAGTTTGTGGT
GACCAGTGGTAGCCCTGTGGCTGCAGACAGAGTTGGGCCCACTATCCTGAATAAGATTGAAGCAGCTCTG
ACCAACCAGAACCTGTCTGTGGATGTGGTGGACCAATGTCTCATCTGCCTCAAGGAGGAATGGATGAACA
AAGTGAAAGTCCTGTTTAAATTCACCAAGGTAGACAGTCGCCCCAAGGAGGACACACAGAAGCTCCTAAG
CGTCCTAGGCGCATCAGAGGAGGACAACGTCAAACTGCTGAAGTTCTGGATGACGGGACTGAGCAAAACC
TACAAGTCCCATCTCATGTCCACCGTCCGAAGCCCCACAGCTACAGAGTCACGGAGCTGA
