>Addgene plasmid #48757 | pPB-CAG-3xFLAG::Flcn-pgk-hph | addgene partial sequence | sequence record 150332 | pCAX-F 5'-CAGCTCCTGGGCAACGTGC-3'
TCCTCGACGGTATCGATAAGCTTATGGACTACAAAGACCATGACGGTGATTATAAAGATCATGACATCGA
TTACAAGGATGACGATGACAAGGGATCCCCCATCACAAGTTTGTACAAAAAAGCAGGCTTCACCATGAAC
GCCATAGTCGCCCTCTGCCACTTCTGCGAGCTCCATGGCCCCCGCACGCTCTTCTGCACGGAAGTTCTAC
ACGCTCCCCTGCCCCAGGGGGCCGGAAGTGGGGACAGTCCTGACCAGGTTGAGCAGGCTGAGGAGGAGGA
GGGTGGCATTCAGATGAGCAGCCGGGTCCGTGCCCACAGCCCAGCCGAGGGTGCCAGCAGTGAGTCCAGC
AGCCCGGGGCCCAAGAAGTCGGACATGTGTGAGGGCTGCCGGTCACTTGCCGTAGGGCACCCAGGCTATA
TCAGTCATGATAAAGAGACCTCTATTAAGTACGTCAGTCACCAGCACCCCAACCACCCGCAGCTCTTCAG
CATCGTCCGCCAGGCCTGTGTCCGGAGCCTGAGCTGTGAGGTATGCCCTGGTCGTGAAGGCCCCATCTTC
TTTGGTGATGAGCAGCACGGCTTTGTGTTCAGCCACACCTTCTTCATCAAAGACAGCCTGGCCAGAGGCT
TCCAGCGCTGGTACAGCATCATCGCCATCATGATGGATCGGATCTACCTCATCAACTCCTGGCCCTTCCT
GCTGGG
