>Addgene plasmid #48757 | pPB-CAG-3xFLAG::Flcn-pgk-hph | addgene partial sequence | sequence record 151419 | hChk2-fwd 5'-ggcaccttccagggtcaagg-3'
ACTAGAAGGCACAGTCGAGGCTGATCCGCTGGCACGACAGGTTTCCCGACTGGAAAGCGGGCAGTGAGCG
CAACGCAATTAATGTGAGTTAGCTCACTCATTAGGCACCCCAGGCTTTACACTTTATGCTTCCGGCTCGT
ATGTTGTGTGGAATTGTGAGCGGATAACAATTTCACACAGGAAACAGCTATGACCATGATTACGCCAAGC
TTGTCGACCCCATCACCACTTTGTACAAGAAAGCTGGGTCTCAGCTCCGTGACTCTGTAGCTGTGGGGCT
TCGGACGGTGGACATGAGATGGGACTTGTAGGTTTTGCTCAGTCCCGTCATCCAGAACTTCAGCAGTTTG
ACGTTGTCCTCCTCTGATGCGCCTAGGACGCTTAGGAGCTTCTGTGTGTCCTCCTTGGGGCGACTGTCTA
CCTTGGTGAATTTAAACAGGACTTTCACTTTGTTCATCCATTCCTCCTTGAGGCAGATGAGACATTGGTC
CACCACATCCACAGACAGGTTCTGGTTGGTCAGAGCTGCTTCAATCTTATTCAGGATAGTGGGCCCAACT
CTGTCTGCAGCCACAGGGCTACCACTGGTCACCACAAACTCATACTTGCTGAGGGACTGGTCATCCTCGC
ACCCAGCAGGGTGGAGGTTTGAGCGAGTGGCCGTGTGGACCTCCACGACAACTACGAACTCTGAGGCCAG
AACATGGGCAGGGATAGGCACGGGAGGGCTGAGCC
