[The description below was written by a language model from this plasmid's Addgene catalogue record.]
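Description:
pPB-CAG-3xFLAG::Flcn-pgk-hph is a PiggyBac transposon vector for mammalian expression, built on a Bluescript backbone. It is maintained in E. coli as a high-copy plasmid under ampicillin selection. Its payload is the mouse Flcn (folliculin, also known as Bhd) coding sequence, an insert of about 1.8 kb introduced by Gateway cloning. The insert sits in frame behind an N-terminal 3xFLAG tag supplied by the backbone. Expression is driven by the CAG promoter, a strong composite promoter (CMV enhancer with chicken beta-actin elements) that gives robust, sustained expression in many mammalian cell types, including pluripotent stem cells.

As the name indicates, a second cassette places the hygromycin phosphotransferase gene (hph) under the PGK promoter, so that cells carrying the construct can be selected with hygromycin. In a PiggyBac design, the expression and selection cassettes lie between transposon terminal repeats. When PiggyBac transposase is supplied, typically from a separate helper plasmid, the whole unit is cut out and integrated into the host genome at TTAA sites, producing stable transgenic lines without viral delivery. No feature table is provided, so the exact positions and orientation of the repeats, polyadenylation signals and Gateway recombination scars cannot be confirmed from the record.

The 3xFLAG epitope allows the fusion protein to be detected, localised or immunoprecipitated with anti-FLAG antibodies. The associated publication concerns exit from pluripotency and the intracellular redistribution of the transcription factor Tfe3. This suggests use for stable Flcn expression in studies of that process, although the record does not name the target cells.
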