Addgene plasmid #48757: pPB-CAG-3xFLAG::Flcn-pgk-hph
Purpose: PiggyBac backbone, CAG promoter driving murine 3xFLAG-Flcn fusion, Hygromycin selection
Depositing lab: Austin Smith. Depositing organization: University of Cambridge. Publication: Exit from pluripotency is gated by intracellular redistribution of the bHLH transcription factor Tfe3. Betschinger J, Nichols J, Dietmann S, Corrin PD, Paddison PJ, Smith A. Cell. 2013 Apr 11;153(2):335-47. doi: 10.1016/j.cell.2013.03.012. PubMed 23582324.
Backbone
  Vector backbone: Bluescript
  Vector type: Mammalian Expression ; PiggyBac
  Selectable markers: Hygromycin
Growth in bacteria
  Bacterial resistance: Ampicillin, 100 μg/mL
  Growth temperature: 37°C
  Growth strain: DH5alpha
  Copy number: High Copy
Gene/Insert
  Gene/Insert name: 3xFLAG::Flcn
  Species: M. musculus (mouse)
  Insert size (bp): 1800
  GenBank ID: NM_001271356
  Entrez Gene: Flcn (a.k.a. B430214A04Rik, Bhd, FLCL)
  Promoter: CAG
  Tag / fusion protein: 3xFLAG (N terminal on backbone)
  Cloning method: Gateway Cloning
  Sequencing primers: 5′ CAG forward; 3′ pA backward
Terms and licenses: Academic/Nonprofit Terms; Industry Terms: Not Available to Industry
How to cite: pPB-CAG-3xFLAG::Flcn-pgk-hph was a gift from Austin Smith (Addgene plasmid # 48757 ; http://n2t.net/addgene:48757 ; RRID:Addgene_48757)
